Addgene plasmid #98611: pENTR-2B-Nkx2-5YRD Y-A
Purpose: Gateway entry vector for NKX2-5 YRD Y-A
Depositing lab: Richard Harvey. Depositing organization: Victor Chang Cardiac Research Institute. Publication: NKX2-5 mutations causative for congenital heart disease retain functionality and are directed to hundreds of targets. Bouveret R, Waardenberg AJ, Schonrock N, Ramialison M, Doan T, de Jong D, Bondue A, Kaur G, Mohamed S, Fonoudi H, Chen CM, Wouters MA, Bhattacharya S, Plachta N, Dunwoodie SL, Chapman G, Blanpain C, Harvey RP. Elife. 2015 Jul 6;4. doi: 10.7554/eLife.06942. PubMed 26146939.
Backbone
  Vector backbone: pENTR 2B
  Backbone manufacturer: Invitrogen
  Backbone size w/o insert (bp): 2718
  Vector type: Entry Vector
Growth in bacteria
  Bacterial resistance: Kanamycin, 50 μg/mL
  Growth temperature: 37°C
  Growth strain: NEB Stable
  Copy number: High Copy
Gene/Insert
  Gene/Insert name: NKX2-5 YRD Y-A (alt name: NKX2-5YRD)
  Species: M. musculus (mouse)
  Mutation: Substitutions of 7 tyr into Ala residues.Y233A; Y237A; Y244A; Y246A; Y249A; Y251A and Y254A.
  Entrez Gene: Nkx2-5 (a.k.a. Csx, Nkx-2.5, Nkx2.5, tinman)
  Cloning method: Restriction Enzyme; 5′ cloning site BamHI (unknown if destroyed); 3′ cloning site NotI (unknown if destroyed)
Terms and licenses: Academic/Nonprofit Terms; Industry Terms: Not Available to Industry
Depositor comments: Insert contains Kozak sequence and no stop codon
How to cite: pENTR-2B-Nkx2-5YRD Y-A was a gift from Richard Harvey (Addgene plasmid # 98611 ; http://n2t.net/addgene:98611 ; RRID:Addgene_98611)
