[The description below was written by a language model from this plasmid's Addgene catalogue record and pLannotate feature annotations shown in this document.]
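Description:
pENTR-2B-Nkx2-5YRD Y-A is a Gateway entry clone built on the Invitrogen pENTR 2B backbone, carrying a mutant form of the mouse cardiac homeodomain transcription factor Nkx2-5. It is a small bacterial plasmid (about 3.2 kb in the assembled sequence) maintained at high copy through a ColE1/pUC-type origin and selected with kanamycin via an aminoglycoside phosphotransferase gene. The rrnB T1 and T2 transcription terminators lie upstream of the attL1 site, where they limit read-through transcription from the backbone into the insert. The plasmid has no annotated promoter for expressing the insert, consistent with its role as a shuttle intermediate rather than an expression vector.

The Nkx2-5 coding sequence was cloned between BamHI and NotI sites and sits between attL1 and attL2, so an LR Clonase reaction can move it directionally into any attR-containing destination vector. The "YRD Y-A" allele replaces seven tyrosines with alanines (Y233A, Y237A, Y244A, Y246A, Y249A, Y251A and Y254A), a cluster of substitutions in the C-terminal part of the protein referred to in the construct name as YRD. According to the depositor, the insert includes a Kozak sequence and lacks a stop codon, an arrangement that allows translation initiation from the native start and in-frame fusion to C-terminal tags or partner proteins supplied by the destination vector. Wild-type Nkx2-5 is required for heart and spleen development and cooperates with GATA4 in activating cardiac target genes. The associated publication concerns NKX2-5 mutations that cause congenital heart disease and their genomic targets, so this clone would serve for generating expression constructs to compare the mutant's function with that of the normal protein.
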