Features (pLannotate 1.2.2; 7 found; start..end, strand, type, name):
      1..100     +  protein_bind   attL1: mutant version of attL; recombination site for the Gateway® LR reaction LR Clonase™
    133..1086    +  CDS            Nkx2-5: NKX25_MOUSE - Also known as Csx, Nkx-2.5, Nkx2e. Experimental evidence at protein level: Swiss-Prot protein existence level 1. Transcription factor required for the development of the heart and the spleen (PubMed:9584153, PubMed:19483677, PubMed:22560297). During heart development, acts as a transcriptional activator of ANF in cooperation with GATA4 (PubMed:9584153). Binds to the core DNA motif of NPPA promoter (PubMed:19483677). Together with PBX1, required for spleen development through a mechanism that involves CDKN2B repression (PubMed:22560297). From Mus musculus (Mouse).
   1112..1211    -  protein_bind   attL2: mutant version of attL; recombination site for the Gateway® LR reaction LR Clonase™
   1334..2143    +  CDS            KanR: aminoglycoside phosphotransferase; aph(3')-Ia; confers resistance to kanamycin in bacteria or G418 (Geneticin®) in eukaryotes
   2233..2821    +  rep_origin     ori: high-copy-number ColE1/pMB1/pBR322/pUC origin of replication
   2989..3032    -  terminator     rrnB T1 terminator: Escherichia coli rrnB; transcription terminator T1 from the E. coli rrnB gene
   3164..3191    +  terminator     rrnB T2 terminator: transcription terminator T2 from the E. coli rrnB gene
>Addgene plasmid #98611 | pENTR-2B-Nkx2-5YRD Y-A | addgene full sequence | sequence record 190369 | Addgene Assembled Sequence
CAAATAATGATTTTATTTTGACTGATAGTGACCTGTTCGTTGCAACAAATTGATAAGCAATGCTTTTTTA
TAATGCCAACTTTGTACAAAAAAGCAGGCTGGCGCCGGAACCAATTCAGTCGACTGGATCCGATGTTCCC
CAGCCCTGCGCTCACACCCACGCCTTTCTCAGTCAAAGACATCCTGAACCTGGAGCAGCAGCAGCGTAGC
CTGGCGTCTGGGGACCTGTCTGCGCGCCTCGAGGCCACCCTGGCCCCTGCCTCCTGCATGCTGGCCGCCT
TCAAGCCCGAGGCCTACTCTGGCCCCGAGGCGGCAGCGTCCGGCCTGGCAGAGCTGCGCGCGGAGATGGG
CCCCGCGCCTTCGCCCCCCAAGTGCTCTCCTGCTTTCCCAGCCGCCCCCACATTTTACCCGGGAGCCTAC
GGTGACCCTGACCCAGCCAAAGACCCTCGGGCGGATAAAAAAGAGCTGTGCGCGCTGCAGAAGGCAGTGG
AGCTGGACAAAGCCGAGACGGATGGCGCCGAGAGACCACGCGCACGGCGGCGACGGAAGCCACGCGTGCT
CTTCTCGCAGGCGCAGGTCTACGAGCTGGAGCGGCGCTTCAAGCAACAGCGGTACCTGTCGGCGCCAGAG
CGCGACCAGCTGGCCAGCGTGCTGAAGCTCACGTCCACGCAGGTCAAGATCTGGTTCCAGAACCGTCGCT
ACAAGTGCAAGCGACAGCGGCAGGACCAGACTCTGGAGCTTCTGGGGCCGCCGCCGCCGCCCGCGCGCAG
GATCGCGGTGCCCGTGCTGGTGCGCGACGGGAAGCCCTGCCTGGGGGACCCCGCGGCCGCCGCTCCCGCC
GCCGGCGTGGGTCTCAATGCCGCTGGCGCCAACGCCGCCCCCGCCCCCAGCGCCGGCGGCGCGGCCTGCA
GTCCCGGCTACAGCTGCGCCGCCTACCCCGCTGCGCCCCCCGCCGCGCAGCCCCCCGCCGCCTCCGCCAA
CAGCAACTTCGTGAACTTTGGCGTCGGGGACTTGAACACCGTGCAGAGTCCCGGGATGCCGCAGGGCAAT
TCGGGCGTCTCCACGCTGCACGGCATCCGAGCCTGGTAGCGGCCGCACTCGAGATATCTAGACCCAGCTT
TCTTGTACAAAGTTGGCATTATAAGAAAGCATTGCTTATCAATTTGTTGCAACGAACAGGTCACTATCAG
TCAAAATAAAATCATTATTTGCCATCCAGCTGCAGCTCTGGCCCGTGTCTCAAAATCTCTGATGTTACAT
TGCACAAGATAAAAATATATCATCATGAACAATAAAACTGTCTGCTTACATAAACAGTAATACAAGGGGT
GTTATGAGCCATATTCAACGGGAAACGTCGAGGCCGCGATTAAATTCCAACATGGATGCTGATTTATATG
GGTATAAATGGGCTCGCGATAATGTCGGGCAATCAGGTGCGACAATCTATCGCTTGTATGGGAAGCCCGA
TGCGCCAGAGTTGTTTCTGAAACATGGCAAAGGTAGCGTTGCCAATGATGTTACAGATGAGATGGTCAGA
CTAAACTGGCTGACGGAATTTATGCCTCTTCCGACCATCAAGCATTTTATCCGTACTCCTGATGATGCAT
GGTTACTCACCACTGCGATCCCCGGAAAAACAGCATTCCAGGTATTAGAAGAATATCCTGATTCAGGTGA
AAATATTGTTGATGCGCTGGCAGTGTTCCTGCGCCGGTTGCATTCGATTCCTGTTTGTAATTGTCCTTTT
AACAGCGATCGCGTATTTCGTCTCGCTCAGGCGCAATCACGAATGAATAACGGTTTGGTTGATGCGAGTG
ATTTTGATGACGAGCGTAATGGCTGGCCTGTTGAACAAGTCTGGAAAGAAATGCATAAACTTTTGCCATT
CTCACCGGATTCAGTCGTCACTCATGGTGATTTCTCACTTGATAACCTTATTTTTGACGAGGGGAAATTA
ATAGGTTGTATTGATGTTGGACGAGTCGGAATCGCAGACCGATACCAGGATCTTGCCATCCTATGGAACT
GCCTCGGTGAGTTTTCTCCTTCATTACAGAAACGGCTTTTTCAAAAATATGGTATTGATAATCCTGATAT
GAATAAATTGCAGTTTCATTTGATGCTCGATGAGTTTTTCTAATCAGAATTGGTTAATTGGTTGTAACAT
TATTCAGATTGGGCCCCGTTCCACTGAGCGTCAGACCCCGTAGAAAAGATCAAAGGATCTTCTTGAGATC
CTTTTTTTCTGCGCGTAATCTGCTGCTTGCAAACAAAAAAACCACCGCTACCAGCGGTGGTTTGTTTGCC
GGATCAAGAGCTACCAACTCTTTTTCCGAAGGTAACTGGCTTCAGCAGAGCGCAGATACCAAATACTGTT
CTTCTAGTGTAGCCGTAGTTAGGCCACCACTTCAAGAACTCTGTAGCACCGCCTACATACCTCGCTCTGC
TAATCCTGTTACCAGTGGCTGCTGCCAGTGGCGATAAGTCGTGTCTTACCGGGTTGGACTCAAGACGATA
GTTACCGGATAAGGCGCAGCGGTCGGGCTGAACGGGGGGTTCGTGCACACAGCCCAGCTTGGAGCGAACG
ACCTACACCGAACTGAGATACCTACAGCGTGAGCTATGAGAAAGCGCCACGCTTCCCGAAGGGAGAAAGG
CGGACAGGTATCCGGTAAGCGGCAGGGTCGGAACAGGAGAGCGCACGAGGGAGCTTCCAGGGGGAAACGC
CTGGTATCTTTATAGTCCTGTCGGGTTTCGCCACCTCTGACTTGAGCGTCGATTTTTGTGATGCTCGTCA
GGGGGGCGGAGCCTATGGAAAAACGCCAGCAACGCGGCCTTTTTACGGTTCCTGGCCTTTTGCTGGCCTT
TTGCTCACATGTTCTTTCCTGCGTTATCCCCTGATTCTGTGGATAACCGTATTACCGCTAGCATGGATCT
CGGGGACGTCTAACTACTAAGCGAGAGTAGGGAACTGCCAGGCATCAAATAAAACGAAAGGCTCAGTCGG
AAGACTGGGCCTTTCGTTTTATCTGTTGTTTGTCGGTGAACGCTCTCCTGAGTAGGACAAATCCGCCGGG
AGCGGATTTGAACGTTGTGAAGCAACGGCCCGGAGGGTGGCGGGCAGGACGCCCGCCATAAACTGCCAGG
CATCAAACTAAGCAGAAGGCCATCCTGACGGATGGCCTTTTTGCGTTTCTACAAACTCTTCCTGTTAGTT
AGTTACTTAAGCTCGGGCCC
