>Addgene plasmid #98611 | pENTR-2B-Nkx2-5YRD Y-A | addgene partial sequence | sequence record 189413 | Addgene Partial NGS Result
GGGTCCCCCAGGCAGGGCTTCCCGTCGCGCACCAGCACGGGCACCGCGATCCTGCGCGCGGGCGGCGGCG
GCGGCCCCAGAAGCTCCAGAGTCTGGTCCTGCCGCTGTCGCTTGCACTTGTAGCGACGGTTCTGGAACCA
GATCTTGACCTGCGTGGACGTGAGCTTCAGCACGCTGGCCAGCTGGTCGCGCTCTGGCGCCGACAGGTAC
CGCTGTTGCTTGAAGCGCCGCTCCAGCTCGTAGACCTGCGCCTGCGAGAAGAGCACGCGTGGCTTCCGTC
GCCGCCGTGCGCGTGGTCTCTCGGCGCCATCCGTCTCGGCTTTGTCCAGCTCCACTGCCTTCTGCAGCGC
GCACAGCTCTTTTTTATCCGCCCGAGGGTCTTTGGCTGGGTCAGGGTCACCGTAGGCTCCCGGGTAAAAT
GTGGGGGCGGCTGGGAAAGCAGGAGAGCACTTGGGGGGCGAAGGCGCGGGGCCCATCTCCGCGCGCAGCT
CTGCCAGGCCGGACGCTGCCGCCTCGGGGCCAGAGTAGGCCTCGGGCTTGAAGGCGGCCAGCATGCAGGA
GGCAGGGGCCAGGGTGGCCTCGAGGCGCGCAGACAGGTCCCCAGACGCCAGGCTACGCTGCTGCTGCTCC
AGGTTCAGGATGTCTTTGACTGAGAAAGGCGTGGGTGTGAGCGCAGGGCTGGGGAACATCGGATCCAGTC
GACTGAATTGGTTCCGGCGCCAGCCTGCTTTTTTGTACAAAGTTGGCATTATAAAAAAGCATTGCTTATC
AATTTGTTGCAACGAACAGGTCACTATCAGTCAAAATAAAATCATTATTTGGGGCCCGAGCTTAAGTAAC
TAACTAACAGGAAGAGTTTGTAGAAACGCAAAAAGGCCATCCGTCAGGATGGCCTTCTGCTTAGTTTGAT
GCCTGGCAGTTTATGGCGGGCGTCCTGCCCGCCACCCTCCGGGCCGTTGCTTCACAACGTTCAAATCCGC
TCCCGGCGGATTTGTCCTACTCAGGAGAGCGTTCACCGACAAACAACAGATAAAACGAAAGGCCCAGTCT
TCCGACTGAGCCTTTCGTTTTATTTGATGCCTGGCAGTTCCCTACTCTCGCTTAGTAGTTAGACGTCCCC
GAGATCCATGCTAGCGGTAATACGGTTATCCACAGAATCAGGGGATAACGCAGGAAAGAACATGTGAGCA
AAAGGCCAGCAAAAGGCCAGGAACCGTAAAAAGGCCGCGTTGCTGGCGTTTTTCCATAGGCTCCGCCCCC
CTGACGAGCATCACAAAAATCGACGCTCAAGTCAGAGGTGGCGAAACCCGACAGGACTATAAAGATACCA
GGCGTTTCCCCCTGGAAGCTCCCTCGTGCGCTCTCCTGTTCCGACCCTGCCGCTTACCGGATACCTGTCC
GCCTTTCTCCCTTCGGGAAGCGTGGCGCTTTCTCATAGCTCACGCTGTAGGTATCTCAGTTCGGTGTAGG
TCGTTCGCTCCAAGCTGGGCTGTGTGCACGAACCCCCCGTTCAGCCCGACCGCTGCGCCTTATCCGGTAA
CTATCGTCTTGAGTCCAACCCGGTAAGACACGACTTATCGCCACTGGCAGCAGCCACTGGTAACAGGATT
AGCAGAGCGAGGTATGTAGGCGGTGCTACAGAGTTCTTGAAGTGGTGGCCTAACTACGGCTACACTAGAA
GAACAGTATTTGGTATCTGCGCTCTGCTGAAGCCAGTTACCTTCGGAAAAAGAGTTGGTAGCTCTTGATC
CGGCAAACAAACCACCGCTGGTAGCGGTGGTTTTTTTGTTTGCAAGCAGCAGATTACGCGCAGAAAAAAA
GGATCTCAAGAAGATCCTTTGATCTTTTCTACGGGGTCTGACGCTCAGTGGAACGGGGCCCAATCTGAAT
AATGTTACAACCAATTAACCAATTCTGATTAGAAAAACTCATCGAGCATCAAATGAAACTGCAATTTATT
CATATCAGGATTATCAATACCATATTTTTGAAAAAGCCGTTTCTGTAATGAAGGAGAAAACTCACCGAGG
CAGTTCCATAGGATGGCAAGATCCTGGTATCGGTCTGCGATTCCGACTCGTCCAACATCAATACAACCTA
TTAATTTCCCCTCGTCAAAAATAAGGTTATCAAGTGAGAAATCACCATGAGTGACGACTGAATCCGGTGA
GAATGGCAAAAGTTTATGCATTTCTTTCCAGACTTGTTCAACAGGCCAGCCATTACGCTCGTCATCAAAA
TCACTCGCATCAACCAAACCGTTATTCATTCGTGATTGCGCCTGAGCGAGACGAAATACGCGATCGCTGT
TAAAAGGACAATTACAAACAGGAATCGAATGCAACCGGCGCAGGAACACTGCCAGCGCATCAACAATATT
TTCACCTGAATCAGGATATTCTTCTAATACCTGGAATGCTGTTTTTCCGGGGATCGCAGTGGTGAGTAAC
CATGCATCATCAGGAGTACGGATAAAATGCTTGATGGTCGGAAGAGGCATAAATTCCGTCAGCCAGTTTA
GTCTGACCATCTCATCTGTAACATCATTGGCAACGCTACCTTTGCCATGTTTCAGAAACAACTCTGGCGC
ATCGGGCTTCCCATACAAGCGATAGATTGTCGCACCTGATTGCCCGACATTATCGCGAGCCCATTTATAC
CCATATAAATCAGCATCCATGTTGGAATTTAATCGCGGCCTCGACGTTTCCCGTTGAATATGGCTCATAA
CACCCCTTGTATTACTGTTTATGTAAGCAGACAGTTTTATTGTTCATGATGATATATTTTTATCTTGTGC
AATGTAACATCAGAGATTTTGAGACACGGGCCAGAGCTGCAGCTGGATGGCAAATAATGATTTTATTTTG
ACTGATAGTGACCTGTTCGTTGCAACAAATTGATAAGCAATGCTTTCTTATAATGCCAACTTTGTACAAG
AAAGCTGGGTCTAGATATCTCGAGTGCGGCCGCTACCAGGCTCGGATGCCGTGCAGCGTGGAGACGCCCG
AATTGCCCTGCGGCATCCCGGGACTCTGCACGGTGTTCAAGTCCCCGACGCCAAAGTTCACGAAGTTGCT
GTTGGCGGAGGCGGCGGGGGGCTGCGCGGCGGGGGGCGCAGCGGGGTAGGCGGCGCAGCTGTAGCCGGGA
C
