>Addgene plasmid #98611 | pENTR-2B-Nkx2-5YRD Y-A | addgene partial sequence | sequence record 190368 | pENTR1A-3 5'-GTAACATCAGAGATTTTGAGACAC-3'
AATAATGATTTTATTTTGACTGATAGTGACCTGTTCGTTGCAACAAATTGATAAGCAATGCTTTCTTATA
ATGCCAACTTTGTACAAGAAAGCTGGGTCTAGATATCTCGAGTGCGGCCGCTACCAGGCTCGGATGCCGT
GCAGCGTGGAGACGCCCGAATTGCCCTGCGGCATCCCGGGACTCTGCACGGTGTTCAAGTCCCCGACGCC
AAAGTTCACGAAGTTGCTGTTGGCGGAGGCGGCGGGGGGCTGCGCGGCGGGGGGCGCAGCGGGGTAGGCG
GCGCAGCTGTAGCCGGGACTGCAGGCCGCGCCGCCGGCGCTGGGGGCGGGGGCGGCGTTGGCGCCAGCGG
CATTGAGACCCACGCCGGCGGCGGGAGCGGCGGCCGCGGGGTCCCCCAGGCAGGGCTTCCCGTCGCGCAC
CAGCACGGGCACCGCGATCCTGCGCGCGGGCGGCGGCGGCGGCCCCAGAAGCTCCAGAGTCTGGTCCTGC
CGCTGTCGCTTGCACTTGTAGCGACGGTTCTGGAACCAGATCTTGACCTGCGTGGACGTGAGCTTCAGCA
CGCTGGCCAGCTGGTCGCGCTCTGGCGCCGACAGGTACCGCTGTTGCTTGAAGCGCCGCTCCAGCTCGTA
GACCTGCGCCTGCGA
